>Addgene plasmid #23248 | T7-RelA(K221R) | addgene partial sequence | sequence record 29139 | 23248 with hRELA-R (ACCATGGTGGGAAACTCATC)
AGGGCTGGGGTGCTGGCTTGGGGACAGAAGCTGAGCTGCGGGAAGGCACAGCAATGCGTCGAGGTGGAGG
CCGGGGGTCGGTGGGTCCGCTGAAAGGACTCTTCTTCATGATGCTCTTGAAGGTCTCATATGTCCTTTTA
CGTTTCTCCTCAATCCGGTGACGATCGTCTGTATCTGGCAGGTACTGGAATTCCATGGGCTCACTGAGCT
CCCGGTCGGAAGGCCGCCGCAGCTGCATGGAGACACGCACAGGAGCCTGCAGGCTGGGGTCTGCGTAGGG
AGGGGTCCGGAACACAATGGCCACTTGTCGGTGCACATCAGCTTGCGAAAAGGAGCCTCGGGCCTCCCAG
CCTGGTCCCGTGAAATACACCTCAATGTCCTCACGCTGCACCTTGTCACACAGTAGGAAGATCTCATCCC
CACCGAGGCAGCTGCCAGAGTTTCGGTTCACTCGGCAGATCTTGAGCTCGGCAGTGTTGGGGGCACGATT
GTCAAAGATGGGATGAGAAAGGACAGGCGGCAGGCGGAGGGGCCTGCCTGATGGGTCCCGCACTGTCACC
TGGAAGCAGAGCCGCACAGCATTCAGGTCGTAGTCCCCACGCTGCTCTTCTATAGGAACTTGGAAGGGGT
TGTTGTTGGTCTGGATGCGCTGACTGATA
