>Addgene plasmid #23248 | T7-RelA(K221R) | addgene partial sequence | sequence record 29140 | 23248 with T7
TAACTTACGGTAAATGGCCCGCCTGGCTGACCGCCCAACGACCCCCGCCCATTGACGTCAATAATGACGT
ATGTTCCCATAGTAACGCCAATAGGGACTTTCCATTGACGTCAATGGGTGGAGTATTTACGGTAAACTGC
CCACTTGGCAGTACATCAAGTGTATCATATGCCAAGTACGCCCCCTATTGACGTCAATGACGGTAAATGG
CCCGCCTGGCATTATGCCCAGTACATGACCTTATGGGACTTTCCTACTTGGCAGTACATCTACGTATTAG
TCATCGCTATTACCATGGTGATGCGGTTTTGGCAGTACATCAATGGGCGTGGATAGCGGTTTGACTCACG
GGGATTTCCAAGTCTCCACCCCATTGACGTCAATGGGAGTTTGTTTTGGCACCAAAATCAACGGGACTTT
CCAAAATGTCGTAACAACTCCGCCCCATTGACGCAAATGGGCGGTAGGCGTGTACGGTGGGAGGTCTATA
TAAGCAGAGCTCGTTTAGTGAACCGTCAGATCGCCTGGAGACGCCATCCACGCTGTTTTGACCTCCATAG
AAGACACCGGGACCGATCCAGCCTCCGGGGGATCTTGGTGGCGTGAAACTCCCGCACCTC
