[The description below was written by a language model from this plasmid's Addgene catalogue record.]
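Description:
T7-RelA(K221R) is a mammalian expression plasmid encoding human RelA (the p65 subunit of NF-κB, gene RELA) with a lysine-to-arginine substitution at position 221. The roughly 1.6 kb insert sits between BamHI and XbaI sites, both retained, in the pEv3s backbone, which the record describes as a modified pET3A of about 5.1 kb. The backbone supplies an N-terminal T7 gp10 epitope tag, so the protein is made as a T7-tagged fusion that can be detected or immunoprecipitated with anti-T7 antibodies and distinguished from endogenous RelA. In bacteria the plasmid is maintained at high copy under ampicillin selection. A neomycin marker is listed for G418 selection in mammalian cells. The record does not name the promoter driving RelA expression or the origin of replication, and no feature table is provided to confirm these elements.

The K221R change replaces a lysine with arginine, a conservative substitution that preserves positive charge but cannot be acetylated. This fits the associated study, which examined how acetylation of RelA at discrete sites governs distinct nuclear functions of NF-κB. The construct is therefore suited to use as an acetylation-deficient point mutant, transfected alongside wild-type T7-RelA or other lysine mutants to compare the contribution of this individual residue to RelA behaviour. The record itself does not spell out specific assays or the particular function assigned to lysine 221.
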