Addgene plasmid #23248: T7-RelA(K221R)
Depositing lab: Warner Greene. Depositing organization: J. David Gladstone Institutes. Publication: Acetylation of RelA at discrete sites regulates distinct nuclear functions of NF-kappaB. Chen LF, Mu Y, Greene WC. EMBO J. 2002 Dec 2. 21(23):6539-48. 10.1093/emboj/cdf660 PubMed 12456660.
Backbone
  Vector backbone: pEv3s (modified pET3A)
  Backbone manufacturer: Matthias P et al. Nucleic Acids Research (1989). 17(15): 6418
  Backbone size w/o insert (bp): 5120
  Vector type: Mammalian Expression
  Selectable markers: Neomycin (select with G418)
Growth in bacteria
  Bacterial resistance: Ampicillin, 100 μg/mL
  Growth temperature: 37°C
  Growth strain: DH5alpha
  Growth instructions: DH5a @ 37C
  Copy number: High Copy
Gene/Insert
  Gene/Insert name: NFkB RelA (alt name: T7-RelA)
  Species: H. sapiens (human)
  Insert size (bp): 1600
  Mutation: K221R
  Entrez Gene: RELA (a.k.a. AIF3BL3, CMCU, NFKB3, p65)
  Tag / fusion protein: T7 gp10 (N terminal on backbone)
  Cloning method: Restriction Enzyme; 5′ cloning site BamHI (not destroyed); 3′ cloning site XbaI (not destroyed)
  Sequencing primers: 5′ NTer primer 5'-GGGGGATCTTGGTGGCGTG-3'; 3′ CTer primer: 5'-CCCTGAAAACTTTGCCCCCTCC-3'
Terms and licenses: Academic/Nonprofit Terms; Industry Terms: Not Available to Industry
How to cite: T7-RelA(K221R) was a gift from Warner Greene (Addgene plasmid # 23248 ; http://n2t.net/addgene:23248 ; RRID:Addgene_23248)
